Addgene plasmid #160623: pDGB3 alpha2 P35S:dCas9:VPR:Tnos (GB1826)
Purpose: TU for the constitutive expression of dCas9 fused to VPR (VP64-p65-Rta) activation domains
Depositing lab: Diego Orzaez. Depositing organization: Agencia Estatal Consejo Superior de Investigaciones Científicas, M.P. Publication: Strong gene activation in plants with genome-wide specificity using a new orthogonal CRISPR/Cas9-based programmable transcriptional activator. Selma S, Bernabe-Orts JM, Vazquez-Vilar M, Diego-Martin B, Ajenjo M, Garcia-Carpintero V, Granell A, Orzaez D. Plant Biotechnol J. 2019 Sep;17(9):1703-1705. doi: 10.1111/pbi.13138. Epub 2019 May 23. PubMed 31034138.
Backbone
  Vector backbone: pDGB3_alpha2
  Backbone manufacturer: self-made; derived from pCambia1302 generated at the Cambia Institute
  Vector type: Plant Expression
Growth in bacteria
  Bacterial resistance: Kanamycin, 50 μg/mL
  Growth temperature: 37°C
  Growth strain: DH5alpha
  Copy number: High Copy
Gene/Insert
  Gene/Insert name: P35S:dCas9:VPR-Tnos
  Species: Unspecified
  Insert size (bp): 6893
  Mutation: BsaI and BsmBI sites removed
  Promoter: P35S
  Cloning method: Restriction Enzyme; 5′ cloning site BsaI (destroyed during cloning); 3′ cloning site BsaI (destroyed during cloning)
  Sequencing primers: 5′ GGTGGCAGGATATATTGTGG
Terms and licenses: Academic/Nonprofit Terms; Industry Terms: Not Available to Industry
Depositor comments: Compatible with GoldenBraid; insert can be released with BsmBI
How to cite: pDGB3 alpha2 P35S:dCas9:VPR:Tnos (GB1826) was a gift from Diego Orzaez (Addgene plasmid # 160623 ; http://n2t.net/addgene:160623 ; RRID:Addgene_160623)
