[The description below was written by a language model from this plasmid's Addgene catalogue record and the feature table of its GenBank file.]
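Description:
pDGB3 alpha2 P35S:dCas9:VPR:Tnos (GB1826) is a 13.3 kb plant expression binary vector from the GoldenBraid modular cloning system. It is built on the pDGB3_alpha2 backbone, which derives from pCambia1302. The backbone carries a high-copy ColE1/pMB1-type origin and the pBR322 bom region for propagation in E. coli. It also carries the pVS1 replicon (oriV, RepA and the StaA stability protein), which supports maintenance in Agrobacterium. A bacterial aph(3')-Ia gene outside the T-DNA provides kanamycin selection. Nopaline-type left and right border repeats flank the cargo, so the cassette can be delivered into plant cells by Agrobacterium-mediated transfer. No plant selectable marker is annotated within the borders.

The payload is a single transcriptional unit of about 6.9 kb. In it, the constitutive CaMV 35S promoter drives a programmable transcriptional activator, and the nopaline synthase terminator supplies the poly(A) signal. The coding region starts with an SV40 nuclear localization signal, followed by Streptococcus pyogenes dCas9. The D10A and H840A mutations abolish nuclease activity but leave RNA-guided DNA binding intact. Downstream, further SV40 NLS copies are interspersed with the tripartite VPR activator: VP64, the human RelA/p65 activation domain and the Epstein-Barr virus Rta activation domain.

Internal BsaI and BsmBI sites were removed from the insert for compatibility with Type IIS assembly. The unit was assembled through BsaI sites that were destroyed in cloning, and it can be released with BsmBI for combination with other GoldenBraid modules. No guide RNA unit is annotated in this plasmid, so one would have to be provided separately. The construct is intended for constitutive dCas9-VPR expression in CRISPR-based gene activation in plants.
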