LOCUS       Exported 13263 bp ds-DNA circular SYN 13-MAY-2021
DEFINITION  TU for the constitutive expression of dCas9 fused to VPR
            (VP64-p65-Rta) activation domains.
ACCESSION   .
VERSION     .
KEYWORDS    pDGB3 alpha2 P35S:dCas9:VPR:Tnos (GB1826)
SOURCE      synthetic DNA construct
  ORGANISM  synthetic DNA construct
REFERENCE   1 (bases 1 to 13263)
  AUTHORS   Selma S, Bernabe-Orts JM, Vazquez-Vilar M, Diego-Martin B, Ajenjo M,
            Garcia-Carpintero V, Granell A, Orzaez D
  TITLE     Strong gene activation in plants with genome-wide specificity using
            a new orthogonal CRISPR/Cas9-based programmable transcriptional
            activator.
  JOURNAL   Plant Biotechnol J. 2019 Sep;17(9):1703-1705. doi:
            10.1111/pbi.13138. Epub 2019 May 23.
  PUBMED    31034138
REFERENCE   2 (bases 1 to 13263)
  AUTHORS   .
  TITLE     Direct Submission
  JOURNAL   Exported May 13, 2021 from SnapGene Server 1.1.58
            http://www.snapgene.com
FEATURES             Location/Qualifiers
     source          1..13263
                     /organism="synthetic DNA construct"
                     /mol_type="other DNA"
     promoter        637..981
                     /label=CaMV 35S promoter
                     /note="strong constitutive promoter from cauliflower mosaic
                     virus"
     primer_bind     925..945
                     /label=35S promoter
                     /note="CaMV 35S promoter, forward primer"
     CDS             1058..1078
                     /codon_start=1
                     /product="nuclear localization signal of SV40 (simian virus
                     40) large T antigen"
                     /label=SV40 NLS
                     /translation="PKKKRKV"
     CDS             1079..5179
                     /codon_start=1
                     /product="catalytically dead mutant of the Cas9
                     endonuclease from the Streptococcus pyogenes Type II
                     CRISPR/Cas system"
                     /label=dCas9
                     /note="RNA-guided DNA-binding protein that lacks
                     endonuclease activity due to the D10A mutation in the RuvC
                     catalytic domain and the H840A mutation in the HNH
                     catalytic domain"
                     /translation="DKKYSIGLAIGTNSVGWAVITDEYKVPSKKFKVLGNTDRHSIKKN
                     LIGALLFDSGETAEATRLKRTARRRYTRRKNRICYLQEIFSNEMAKVDDSFFHRLEESF
                     LVEEDKKHERHPIFGNIVDEVAYHEKYPTIYHLRKKLVDSTDKADLRLIYLALAHMIKF
                     RGHFLIEGDLNPDNSDVDKLFIQLVQTYNQLFEENPINASGVDAKAILSARLSKSRRLE
                     NLIAQLPGEKKNGLFGNLIALSLGLTPNFKSNFDLAEDAKLQLSKDTYDDDLDNLLAQI
                     GDQYADLFLAAKNLSDAILLSDILRVNTEITKAPLSASMIKRYDEHHQDLTLLKALVRQ
                     QLPEKYKEIFFDQSKNGYAGYIDGGASQEEFYKFIKPILEKMDGTEELLVKLNREDLLR
                     KQRTFDNGSIPHQIHLGELHAILRRQEDFYPFLKDNREKIEKILTFRIPYYVGPLARGN
                     SRFAWMTRKSEETITPWNFEEVVDKGASAQSFIERMTNFDKNLPNEKVLPKHSLLYEYF
                     TVYNELTKVKYVTEGMRKPAFLSGEQKKAIVDLLFKTNRKVTVKQLKEDYFKKIECFDS
                     VEISGVEDRFNASLGTYHDLLKIIKDKDFLDNEENEDILEDIVLTLTLFEDREMIEERL
                     KTYAHLFDDKVMKQLKRRRYTGWGRLSRKLINGIRDKQSGKTILDFLKSDGFANRNFMQ
                     LIHDDSLTFKEDIQKAQVSGQGDSLHEHIANLAGSPAIKKGILQTVKVVDELVKVMGRH
                     KPENIVIEMARENQTTQKGQKNSRERMKRIEEGIKELGSQILKEHPVENTQLQNEKLYL
                     YYLQNGRDMYVDQELDINRLSDYDVDAIVPQSFLKDDSIDNKVLTRSDKNRGKSDNVPS
                     EEVVKKMKNYWRQLLNAKLITQRKFDNLTKAERGGLSELDKAGFIKRQLVETRQITKHV
                     AQILDSRMNTKYDENDKLIREVKVITLKSKLVSDFRKDFQFYKVREINNYHHAHDAYLN
                     AVVGTALIKKYPKLESEFVYGDYKVYDVRKMIAKSEQEIGKATAKYFFYSNIMNFFKTE
                     ITLANGEIRKRPLIETNGETGEIVWDKGRDFATVRKVLSMPQVNIVKKTEVQTGGFSKE
                     SILPKRNSDKLIARKKDWDPKKYGGFDSPTVAYSVLVVAKVEKGKSKKLKSVKELLGIT
                     IMERSSFEKNPIDFLEAKGYKEVKKDLIIKLPKYSLFELENGRKRMLASAGELQKGNEL
                     ALPSKYVNFLYLASHYEKLKGSPEDNEQKQLFVEQHKHYLDEIIEQISEFSKRVILADA
                     NLDKVLSAYNKHRDKPIREQAENIIHLFTLTNLGAPAAFKYFDTTIDRKRYTSTKEVLD
                     ATLIHQSITGLYETRIDLSQLGGD"
     CDS             5198..5218
                     /codon_start=1
                     /product="nuclear localization signal of SV40 (simian virus
                     40) large T antigen"
                     /label=SV40 NLS
                     /translation="PKKKRKV"
     CDS             5222..5242
                     /codon_start=1
                     /product="nuclear localization signal of SV40 (simian virus
                     40) large T antigen"
                     /label=SV40 NLS
                     /translation="PKKKRKV"
     CDS             5246..5266
                     /codon_start=1
                     /product="nuclear localization signal of SV40 (simian virus
                     40) large T antigen"
                     /label=SV40 NLS
                     /translation="PKKKRKV"
     CDS             5267..5416
                     /codon_start=1
                     /product="tetrameric repeat of the minimal activation
                     domain of herpes simplex virus VP16 (Beerli et al., 1998)"
                     /label=VP64
                     /translation="DALDDFDLDMLGSDALDDFDLDMLGSDALDDFDLDMLGSDALDDF
                     DLDML"
     CDS             5417..5437
                     /codon_start=1
                     /product="nuclear localization signal of SV40 (simian virus
                     40) large T antigen"
                     /label=SV40 NLS
                     /translation="PKKKRKV"
     CDS             5441..5461
                     /codon_start=1
                     /product="nuclear localization signal of SV40 (simian virus
                     40) large T antigen"
                     /label=SV40 NLS
                     /translation="PKKKRKV"
     CDS             5462..5818
                     /codon_start=1
                     /product="transcriptional activation domain of human RelA,
                     also known as p65 (O'Shea and Perkins, 2008)"
                     /label=RelA (p65) AD
                     /translation="PTQAGEGTLSEALLQLQFDDEDLGALLGNSTDPAVFTDLASVDNS
                     EFQQLLNQGIPVAPHTTEPMLMEYPEAITRLVTGAQRPPDPAPAPLGAPGLPNGLLSGD
                     EDFSSIADMDFSALL"
     CDS             5843..6412
                     /codon_start=1
                     /product="transcriptional activation domain from the human
                     herpesvirus 4 (Epstein-Barr virus) replication and
                     transcription activator Rta/BRLF1 (Hardwick et al., 1992;
                     Chavez et al., 2015)"
                     /label=Rta AD
                     /translation="RDSREGMFLPKPEAGSAISDVFEGREVCQPKRIRPFHPPGSPWAN
                     RPLPASLAPTPTGPVHEPVGSLTPAPVPQPLDPAPAVTPEASHLLEDPDEETSQAVKAL
                     REMADTVIPQKEEAAICGQMDLSHPPPRGHLDELTTTLESMTEDLNLDSPLTPELNEIL
                     DTFLNDECLLHAMHISTGLSIFDTSLF"
     terminator      6439..6691
                     /label=NOS terminator
                     /note="nopaline synthase terminator and poly(A) signal"
     primer_bind     complement(6726..6744)
                     /label=pBRforEco
                     /note="pBR322 vectors, upsteam of EcoRI site, forward
                     primer"
     misc_feature    6928..6952
                     /label=RB T-DNA repeat
                     /note="right border repeat from nopaline C58 T-DNA"
     CDS             8253..8882
                     /codon_start=1
                     /product="stability protein from the Pseudomonas plasmid
                     pVS1 (Heeb et al., 2000)"
                     /label=pVS1 StaA
                     /translation="MKVIAVLNQKGGSGKTTIATHLARALQLAGADVLLVDSDPQGSAR
                     DWAAVREDQPLTVVGIDRPTIDRDVKAIGRRDFVVIDGAPQAADLAVSAIKAADFVLIP
                     VQPSPYDIWATADLVELVKQRIEVTDGRLQAAFVVSRAIKGTRIGGEVAEALAGYELPI
                     LESRITQRVSYPGTAAAGTTVLESEPEGDAAREVQALAAEIKSKLI"
     CDS             9311..10384
                     /codon_start=1
                     /product="replication protein from the Pseudomonas plasmid
                     pVS1 (Heeb et al., 2000)"
                     /label=pVS1 RepA
                     /translation="MSGRKPSGPVQIGAALGDDLVEKLKAAQAAQRQRIEAEARPGESW
                     QAAADRIRKESRQPPAAGAPSIRKPPKGDEQPDFFVPMLYDVGTRDSRSIMDVAVFRLS
                     KRDRRAGEVIRYELPDGHVEVSAGPAGMASVWDYDLVLMAVSHLTESMNRYREGKGDKP
                     GRVFRPHVADVLKFCRRADGGKQKDDLVETCIRLNTTHVAMQRTKKAKNGRLVTVSEGE
                     ALISRYKIVKSETGRPEYIEIELADWMYREITEGKNPDVLTVHPDYFLIDPGIGRFLYR
                     LARRAAGKAEARWLFKTIYERSGSAGEFKKFCFTVRKLIGSNDLPEYDLKEEAGQAGPI
                     LVMRYRNLIEGEASAGS"
     rep_origin      10450..10644
                     /label=pVS1 oriV
                     /note="origin of replication for the Pseudomonas plasmid
                     pVS1 (Heeb et al., 2000)"
     primer_bind     complement(10880..10902)
                     /label=pGEX 3'
                     /note="pGEX vectors, reverse primer"
     misc_feature    10988..11128
                     /label=bom
                     /note="basis of mobility region from pBR322"
     primer_bind     11043..11062
                     /label=pRS-marker
                     /note="pRS vectors, use to sequence yeast selectable
                     marker"
     primer_bind     complement(11143..11160)
                     /label=L4440
                     /note="L4440 vector, forward primer"
     rep_origin      complement(11314..11902)
                     /direction=LEFT
                     /label=ori
                     /note="high-copy-number ColE1/pMB1/pBR322/pUC origin of
                     replication"
     primer_bind     complement(11394..11413)
                     /label=pBR322ori-F
                     /note="pBR322 origin, forward primer"
     CDS             complement(11990..12805)
                     /codon_start=1
                     /gene="aph(3')-Ia"
                     /product="aminoglycoside phosphotransferase"
                     /label=KanR
                     /note="confers resistance to kanamycin in bacteria or G418
                     (Geneticin(R)) in eukaryotes"
                     /translation="MSHIQRETSCSRPRLNSNMDADLYGYKWARDNVGQSGATIYRLYG
                     KPDAPELFLKHGKGSVANDVTDEMVRLNWLTEFMPLPTIKHFIRTPDDAWLLTTAIPGK
                     TAFQVLEEYPDSGENIVDALAVFLRRLHSIPVCNCPFNSDRVFRLAQAQSRMNNGLVDA
                     SDFDDERNGWPVEQVWKEMHKLLPFSPDSVVTHGDFSLDNLIFDEGKLIGCIDVGRVGI
                     ADRYQDLAILWNCLGEFSPSLQKRLFQKYGIDNPDMNKLQFHLMLDEFF"
     primer_bind     12713..12732
                     /label=Kan-R
                     /note="Kanamycin resistance gene, reverse primer"
     misc_feature    13238..13262
                     /label=LB T-DNA repeat
                     /note="left border repeat from nopaline C58 T-DNA"
ORIGIN
        1 taacaagctt cgtctcagtc aggagactag agccaagctg atctcctttg ccccggagat
       61 caccatggac gactttctct atctctacga tctaggaaga aagttcgacg gagaaggtga
      121 cgataccatg ttcaccaccg ataatgagaa gattagcctc ttcaatttca gaaagaatgc
      181 tgacccacag atggttagag aggcctacgc ggcaggtctg atcaagacga tctacccgag
      241 taataatctc caggagatca aataccttcc caagaaggtt aaagatgcag tcaaaagatt
      301 caggactaac tgcatcaaga acacagagaa agatatattt ctcaagatca gaagtactat
      361 tccagtatgg acgattcaag gcttgcttca taaaccaagg caagtaatag agattggagt
      421 ctctaagaaa gtagttccta ctgaatcaaa ggccatggag tcaaaaattc agatcgagga
      481 tctaacagaa ctcgccgtga agactggcga acagttcata cagagtcttt tacgactcaa
      541 tgacaagaag aaaatcttcg tcaacatggt ggagcacgac actctcgtct actccaagaa
      601 tatcaaagat acagtctcag aagaccaaag ggctattgag acttttcaac aaagggtaat
      661 atcgggaaac ctcctcggat tccattgccc agctatctgt cacttcatca aaaggacagt
      721 agaaaaggaa ggtggcacct acaaatgcca tcattgcgat aaaggaaagg ctatcgttca
      781 agatgcccct gccgacagtg gtcccaaaga tggaccccca cccacgagga gcatcgtgga
      841 aaaagaagac gttccaacca cgtcttcaaa gcaagtggat tgatgtgata tctccactga
      901 cgtaagggat gacgcacaat cccactatcc ttcgcaagac ccttcctcta tataaggaag
      961 ttcatttcat ttggagagga ctccggtatt tttacaacaa ttaccacaac aaaacaaaca
     1021 acaaacaaca ttacaattta ctattctagt cgaaatgccc aagaagaaga ggaaggtgga
     1081 caagaagtac tccattgggc tcgctatcgg cacaaacagc gtcggctggg ccgtcattac
     1141 ggacgagtac aaggtgccga gcaaaaaatt caaagttctg ggcaataccg atcgccacag
     1201 cataaagaag aacctcattg gcgccctcct gttcgactcc ggggaaacgg ccgaagccac
     1261 gcggctcaaa agaacagcac ggcgcagata tacccgcaga aagaatcgga tctgctacct
     1321 gcaggagatc tttagtaatg agatggctaa ggtggatgac tctttcttcc ataggctgga
     1381 ggagtccttt ttggtggagg aggataaaaa gcacgagcgc cacccaatct ttggcaatat
     1441 cgtggacgag gtggcgtacc atgaaaagta cccaaccata tatcatctga ggaagaagct
     1501 tgtagacagt actgataagg ctgacttgcg gttgatctat ctcgcgctgg cgcatatgat
     1561 caaatttcgg ggacacttcc tcatcgaggg ggacctgaac ccagacaaca gcgatgtcga
     1621 caaactcttt atccaactgg ttcagactta caatcagctt ttcgaagaga acccgatcaa
     1681 cgcatccgga gttgacgcca aagcaatcct gagcgctagg ctgtccaaat cccggcggct
     1741 cgaaaacctc atcgcacagc tccctgggga gaagaagaac ggcctgtttg gtaatcttat
     1801 cgccctgtca ctcgggctga cccccaactt taaatctaac ttcgacctgg ccgaagatgc
     1861 caagcttcaa ctgagcaaag acacctacga tgatgatctc gacaatctgc tggcccagat
     1921 cggcgaccag tacgcagacc tttttttggc ggcaaagaac ctgtcagacg ccattctgct
     1981 gagtgatatt ctgcgagtga acacggagat caccaaagct ccgctgagcg ctagtatgat
     2041 caagcgctat gatgagcacc accaagactt gactttgctg aaggcccttg tcagacagca
     2101 actgcctgag aagtacaagg aaattttctt cgatcagtct aaaaatggct acgccggata
     2161 cattgacggc ggagcaagcc aggaggaatt ttacaaattt attaagccca tcttggaaaa
     2221 aatggacggc accgaggagc tgctggtaaa gcttaacaga gaagatctgt tgcgcaaaca
     2281 gcgcactttc gacaatggaa gcatccccca ccagattcac ctgggcgaac tgcacgctat
     2341 cctcaggcgg caagaggatt tctacccctt tttgaaagat aacagggaaa agattgagaa
     2401 aatcctcaca tttcggatac cctactatgt aggccccctc gcccggggaa attccagatt
     2461 cgcgtggatg actcgcaaat cagaagagac tatcactccc tggaacttcg aggaagtcgt
     2521 ggataagggg gcctctgccc agtccttcat cgaaaggatg actaactttg ataaaaatct
     2581 gcctaacgaa aaggtgcttc ctaaacactc tctgctgtac gagtacttca cagtttataa
     2641 cgagctcacc aaggtcaaat acgtcacaga agggatgaga aagccagcat tcctgtctgg
     2701 agagcagaag aaagctatcg tggacctcct cttcaagacg aaccggaaag ttaccgtgaa
     2761 acagctcaaa gaagattatt tcaaaaagat tgaatgtttc gactctgttg aaatcagcgg
     2821 agtggaggat cgcttcaacg catccctggg aacgtatcac gatctcctga aaatcattaa
     2881 agacaaggac ttcctggaca atgaggagaa cgaggacatt cttgaggaca ttgtcctcac
     2941 ccttacgttg tttgaagata gggagatgat tgaagaacgc ttgaaaactt acgctcatct
     3001 cttcgacgac aaagtcatga aacagctcaa gaggcgccga tatacaggat gggggcggct
     3061 gtcaagaaaa ctgatcaatg ggatccgaga caagcagagt ggaaagacaa tcctggattt
     3121 tcttaagtcc gatggatttg ccaaccggaa cttcatgcag ttgatccatg atgactctct
     3181 cacctttaag gaggacatcc agaaagcaca agtttctggc cagggggaca gtctccacga
     3241 gcacatcgct aatcttgcag gtagcccagc tatcaaaaag ggaatactgc agaccgttaa
     3301 ggtcgtggat gaactcgtca aagtaatggg aaggcataag cccgagaata tcgttatcga
     3361 gatggcccga gagaaccaaa ctacccagaa gggacagaag aacagtaggg aaaggatgaa
     3421 gaggattgaa gagggtataa aagaactggg gtcccaaatc cttaaggaac acccagttga
     3481 aaacacccag cttcagaatg agaagctcta cctgtactac ctgcagaacg gcagggacat
     3541 gtacgtggat caggaactgg acatcaatcg gctctccgac tacgacgtgg atgccatcgt
     3601 gccccagtct tttctcaaag atgattctat tgataataaa gtgttgacaa gatccgataa
     3661 aaatagaggg aagagtgata acgtcccctc agaagaagtt gtcaagaaaa tgaaaaatta
     3721 ttggcggcag ctgctgaacg ccaaactgat cacacaacgg aagttcgata atctgactaa
     3781 ggctgaacga ggtggcctgt ctgagttgga taaagccggc ttcatcaaaa ggcagcttgt
     3841 tgagacacgc cagatcacca agcacgtggc ccaaattctc gattcacgca tgaacaccaa
     3901 gtacgatgaa aatgacaaac tgattcgaga ggtgaaagtt attactctga agtctaagct
     3961 ggtttcagat ttcagaaagg actttcagtt ttataaggtg agagagatca acaattacca
     4021 ccatgcgcat gatgcctacc tgaatgcagt ggtaggcact gcacttatca aaaaatatcc
     4081 caagcttgaa tctgaatttg tttacggaga ctataaagtg tacgatgtta ggaaaatgat
     4141 cgcaaagtct gagcaggaaa taggcaaggc caccgctaag tacttctttt acagcaatat
     4201 tatgaatttt ttcaagaccg agattacact ggccaatgga gagattcgga agcgaccact
     4261 tatcgaaaca aacggagaaa caggagaaat cgtgtgggac aagggtaggg atttcgcgac
     4321 agtccggaag gtcctgtcca tgccgcaggt gaacatcgtt aaaaagaccg aagtacagac
     4381 cggaggcttc tccaaggaaa gtatcctccc gaaaaggaac agcgacaagc tgatcgcacg
     4441 caaaaaagat tgggacccca agaaatacgg cggattcgat tctcctacag tcgcttacag
     4501 tgtactggtt gtggccaaag tggagaaagg gaagtctaaa aaactcaaaa gcgtcaagga
     4561 actgctgggc atcacaatca tggagcgatc aagcttcgaa aaaaacccca tcgactttct
     4621 cgaggcgaaa ggatataaag aggtcaaaaa agacctcatc attaagcttc ccaagtactc
     4681 tctctttgag cttgaaaacg gccggaaacg aatgctcgct agtgcgggcg agctgcagaa
     4741 aggtaacgag ctggcactgc cctctaaata cgttaatttc ttgtatctgg ccagccacta
     4801 tgaaaagctc aaaggatctc ccgaagataa tgagcagaag cagctgttcg tggaacaaca
     4861 caaacactac cttgatgaga tcatcgagca aataagcgaa ttctccaaaa gagtgatcct
     4921 cgccgacgct aacctcgata aggtgctttc tgcttacaat aagcacaggg ataagcccat
     4981 cagggagcag gcagaaaaca ttatccactt gtttactctg accaacttgg gcgcgcctgc
     5041 agccttcaag tacttcgaca ccaccataga cagaaagcgg tacacctcta caaaggaggt
     5101 cctggacgcc acactgattc atcagtcaat tacggggctc tatgaaacaa gaatcgacct
     5161 ctctcagctc ggtggagaca gcagggctga ttcggaccca aaaaagaagc gtaaggtcga
     5221 tcccaagaag aagagaaagg tagatcctaa gaagaagaga aaggtagacg cattggatga
     5281 cttcgactta gacatgcttg ggtcagatgc tttggacgac tttgacctcg acatgttggg
     5341 ttctgacgcg ctagatgact tcgacttgga catgttgggc tccgacgctt tggacgactt
     5401 tgatctggac atgttaccga aaaagaaacg caaagttgat cctaagaaga agagaaaggt
     5461 acctacacag gccggcgagg gcacactgtc tgaagctctg ctgcagctgc agttcgacga
     5521 cgaggatctg ggagccctgc tgggaaacag caccgatcct gccgtgttca ccgacctggc
     5581 cagcgtggac aacagcgagt tccagcagct gctgaaccag ggcatccctg tggcccctca
     5641 caccaccgag cccatgctga tggaataccc cgaggccatc acccggctcg tgacaggcgc
     5701 tcagaggcct cctgatccag ctcctgcccc tctgggagca ccaggcctgc ctaatggact
     5761 gctgtctggc gacgaggact tcagctctat cgccgatatg gatttctcag ccttgctgat
     5821 taactctaga agttccggat ctcgggattc cagggaaggg atgtttttgc cgaagcctga
     5881 ggccggctcc gctattagtg acgtgtttga gggccgcgag gtgtgccagc caaaacgaat
     5941 ccggccattt catcctccag gaagtccatg ggccaaccgc ccactccccg ccagcctcgc
     6001 accaacacca accggtccag tacatgagcc agtcgggtca ctgaccccgg caccagtccc
     6061 tcagccactg gatccagcgc ccgcagtgac tcccgaggcc agtcacctgt tggaggatcc
     6121 cgatgaagaa acgagccagg ctgtcaaagc ccttcgggag atggccgata ctgtgattcc
     6181 ccagaaggaa gaggctgcaa tctgtggcca aatggacctt tcccatccgc ccccaagggg
     6241 ccatctggat gagctgacaa ccacacttga gtccatgacc gaggatctga acctggactc
     6301 acccctgacc ccggaattga acgagattct ggataccttc ctgaacgacg agtgcctctt
     6361 gcatgccatg catatcagca caggactgtc catcttcgac acatctctgt tttgagcttg
     6421 gaatggatct tcgatcccga tcgttcaaac atttggcaat aaagtttctt aagattgaat
     6481 cctgttgccg gtcttgcgac gattatcata taatttctgt tgaattacgt taagcatgta
     6541 ataattaaca tgtaatgcat gacgttattt atgagatggg tttttatgat tagagtcccg
     6601 caattataca tttaatacgc gatagaaaac aaaatatagc gcgcaaacta ggataaatta
     6661 tcgcgcgcgg tgtcatctat gttactagat cgggaattgc caagctaatt cttgaagacg
     6721 aaagggcctc gtgatacgcc tatttttata ggttaatgtc atgataataa tggtttctta
     6781 gacgtcaggt ggcacttttc ggggaaatgt gcgcggaacc cctatttgtt tatttttcta
     6841 aatacattca aatatgtatc cgctcatgag acaataaccc tgataaatgc ttcaataatg
     6901 ggaccgactc gcgcttgaga cgaagcttga caggatatat tggcgggtaa acctaagaga
     6961 aaagagcgtt tattagaata atcggatatt taaaagggcg tgaaaaggtt tatccgttcg
     7021 tccatttgta tgtgcatgcc aaccacaggg ttcccctcgg gatcaaagta ctttgatcca
     7081 acccctccgc tgctatagtg cagtcggctt ctgacgttca gtgcagccgt catctgaaaa
     7141 cgacatgtcg cacaagtcct aagttacgcg acaggctgcc gccctgccct tttcctggcg
     7201 ttttcttgtc gcgtgtttta gtcgcataaa gtagaatact tgcgactaga accggagaca
     7261 ttacgccatg aacaagagcg ccgccgctgg cctgctgggc tatgcccgcg tcagcaccga
     7321 cgaccaggac ttgaccaacc aacgggccga actgcacgcg gccggctgca ccaagctgtt
     7381 ttccgagaag atcaccggca ccaggcgcga ccgcccggag ctggccagga tgcttgacca
     7441 cctacgccct ggcgacgttg tgacagtgac caggctagac cgcctggccc gcagcacccg
     7501 cgacctactg gacattgccg agcgcatcca ggaggccggc gcgggcctgc gtagcctggc
     7561 agagccgtgg gccgacacca ccacgccggc cggccgcatg gtgttgaccg tgttcgccgg
     7621 cattgccgag ttcgagcgtt ccctaatcat cgaccgcacc cggagcgggc gcgaggccgc
     7681 caaggcccga ggcgtgaagt ttggcccccg ccctaccctc accccggcac agatcgcgca
     7741 cgcccgcgag ctgatcgacc aggaaggccg caccgtgaaa gaggcggctg cactgcttgg
     7801 cgtgcatcgc tcgaccctgt accgcgcact tgagcgcagc gaggaagtga cgcccaccga
     7861 ggccaggcgg cgcggtgcct tccgtgagga cgcattgacc gaggccgacg ccctggcggc
     7921 cgccgagaat gaacgccaag aggaacaagc atgaaaccgc accaggacgg ccaggacgaa
     7981 ccgtttttca ttaccgaaga gatcgaggcg gagatgatcg cggccgggta cgtgttcgag
     8041 ccgcccgcgc acctctcaac cgtgcggctg catgaaatcc tggccggttt gtctgatgcc
     8101 aagctggcgg cctggccggc cagcttggcc gctgaagaaa ccgagcgccg ccgtctaaaa
     8161 aggtgatgtg tatttgagta aaacagcttg cgtcatgcgg tcgctgcgta tatgatgcga
     8221 tgagtaaata aacaaatacg caaggggaac gcatgaaggt tatcgctgta cttaaccaga
     8281 aaggcgggtc aggcaagacg accatcgcaa cccatctagc ccgcgccctg caactcgccg
     8341 gggccgatgt tctgttagtc gattccgatc cccagggcag tgcccgcgat tgggcggccg
     8401 tgcgggaaga tcaaccgcta accgttgtcg gcatcgaccg cccgacgatt gaccgcgacg
     8461 tgaaggccat cggccggcgc gacttcgtag tgatcgacgg agcgccccag gcggcggact
     8521 tggctgtgtc cgcgatcaag gcagccgact tcgtgctgat tccggtgcag ccaagccctt
     8581 acgacatatg ggccaccgcc gacctggtgg agctggttaa gcagcgcatt gaggtcacgg
     8641 atggaaggct acaagcggcc tttgtcgtgt cgcgggcgat caaaggcacg cgcatcggcg
     8701 gtgaggttgc cgaggcgctg gccgggtacg agctgcccat tcttgagtcc cgtatcacgc
     8761 agcgcgtgag ctacccaggc actgccgccg ccggcacaac cgttcttgaa tcagaacccg
     8821 agggcgacgc tgcccgcgag gtccaggcgc tggccgctga aattaaatca aaactcattt
     8881 gagttaatga ggtaaagaga aaatgagcaa aagcacaaac acgctaagtg ccggccgtcc
     8941 gagcgcacgc agcagcaagg ctgcaacgtt ggccagcctg gcagacacgc cagccatgaa
     9001 gcgggtcaac tttcagttgc cggcggagga tcacaccaag ctgaagatgt acgcggtacg
     9061 ccaaggcaag accattaccg agctgctatc tgaatacatc gcgcagctac cagagtaaat
     9121 gagcaaatga ataaatgagt agatgaattt tagcggctaa aggaggcggc atggaaaatc
     9181 aagaacaacc aggcaccgac gccgtggaat gccccatgtg tggaggaacg ggcggttggc
     9241 caggcgtaag cggctgggtt gcctgccggc cctgcaatgg cactggaacc cccaagcccg
     9301 aggaatcggc gtgagcggtc gcaaaccatc cggcccggta caaatcggcg cggcgctggg
     9361 tgatgacctg gtggagaagt tgaaggccgc gcaggccgcc cagcggcaac gcatcgaggc
     9421 agaagcacgc cccggtgaat cgtggcaagc ggccgctgat cgaatccgca aagaatcccg
     9481 gcaaccgccg gcagccggtg cgccgtcgat taggaagccg cccaagggcg acgagcaacc
     9541 agattttttc gttccgatgc tctatgacgt gggcacccgc gatagtcgca gcatcatgga
     9601 cgtggccgtt ttccgtctgt cgaagcgtga ccgacgagct ggcgaggtga tccgctacga
     9661 gcttccagac gggcacgtag aggtttccgc agggccggcc ggcatggcca gtgtgtggga
     9721 ttacgacctg gtactgatgg cggtttccca tctaaccgaa tccatgaacc gataccggga
     9781 agggaaggga gacaagcccg gccgcgtgtt ccgtccacac gttgcggacg tactcaagtt
     9841 ctgccggcga gccgatggcg gaaagcagaa agacgacctg gtagaaacct gcattcggtt
     9901 aaacaccacg cacgttgcca tgcagcgtac gaagaaggcc aagaacggcc gcctggtgac
     9961 ggtatccgag ggtgaagcct tgattagccg ctacaagatc gtaaagagcg aaaccgggcg
    10021 gccggagtac atcgagatcg agctagctga ttggatgtac cgcgagatca cagaaggcaa
    10081 gaacccggac gtgctgacgg ttcaccccga ttactttttg atcgatcccg gcatcggccg
    10141 ttttctctac cgcctggcac gccgcgccgc aggcaaggca gaagccagat ggttgttcaa
    10201 gacgatctac gaacgcagtg gcagcgccgg agagttcaag aagttctgtt tcaccgtgcg
    10261 caagctgatc gggtcaaatg acctgccgga gtacgatttg aaggaggagg cggggcaggc
    10321 tggcccgatc ctagtcatgc gctaccgcaa cctgatcgag ggcgaagcat ccgccggttc
    10381 ctaatgtacg gagcagatgc tagggcaaat tgccctagca ggggaaaaag gtcgaaaagg
    10441 actctttcct gtggatagca cgtacattgg gaacccaaag ccgtacattg ggaaccggaa
    10501 cccgtacatt gggaacccaa agccgtacat tgggaaccgg tcacacatgt aagtgactga
    10561 tataaaagag aaaaaaggcg atttttccgc ctaaaactct ttaaaactta ttaaaactct
    10621 taaaacccgc ctggcctgtg cataactgtc tggccagcgc acagccgaag agctgcaaaa
    10681 agcgcctacc cttcggtcgc tgcgctccct acgccccgcc gcttcgcgtc ggcctatcgc
    10741 ggccgctggc cgctcaaaaa tggctggcct acggccaggc aatctaccag ggcgcggaca
    10801 agccgcgccg tcgccactcg accgccggcg cccacatcaa ggcaccctgc ctcgcgcgtt
    10861 tcggtgatga cggtgaaaac ctctgacaca tgcagctccc ggtgacggtc acagcttgtc
    10921 tgtaagcgga tgccgggagc agacaagccc gtcagggcgc gtcagcgggt gttggcgggt
    10981 gtcggggcgc agccatgacc cagtcacgta gcgatagcgg agtgtatact ggcttaacta
    11041 tgcggcatca gagcagattg tactgagagt gcaccatatg cggtgtgaaa taccgcacag
    11101 atgcgtaagg agaaaatacc gcatcaggcg ctcttccgct tcctcgctca ctgactcgct
    11161 gcgctcggtc gttcggctgc ggcgagcggt atcagctcac tcaaaggcgg taatacggtt
    11221 atccacagaa tcaggggata acgcaggaaa gaacatgtga gcaaaaggcc agcaaaaggc
    11281 caggaaccgt aaaaaggccg cgttgctggc gtttttccat aggctccgcc cccctgacga
    11341 gcatcacaaa aatcgacgct caagtcagag gtggcgaaac ccgacaggac tataaagata
    11401 ccaggcgttt ccccctggaa gctccctcgt gcgctctcct gttccgaccc tgccgcttac
    11461 cggatacctg tccgcctttc tcccttcggg aagcgtggcg ctttctcata gctcacgctg
    11521 taggtatctc agttcggtgt aggtcgttcg ctccaagctg ggctgtgtgc acgaaccccc
    11581 cgttcagccc gaccgctgcg ccttatccgg taactatcgt cttgagtcca acccggtaag
    11641 acacgactta tcgccactgg cagcagccac tggtaacagg attagcagag cgaggtatgt
    11701 aggcggtgct acagagttct tgaagtggtg gcctaactac ggctacacta gaaggacagt
    11761 atttggtatc tgcgctctgc tgaagccagt taccttcgga aaaagagttg gtagctcttg
    11821 atccggcaaa caaaccaccg ctggtagcgg tggttttttt gtttgcaagc agcagattac
    11881 gcgcagaaaa aaaggatctc aagaagatcc tttgatcttt tctacggggt ctgacgctca
    11941 gtggaacgaa aactcacgtt aagggatttt ggtcatgcat tctaggtgat tagaaaaact
    12001 catcgagcat caaatgaaac tgcaatttat tcatatcagg attatcaata ccatattttt
    12061 gaaaaagccg tttctgtaat gaaggagaaa actcaccgag gcagttccat aggatggcaa
    12121 gatcctggta tcggtctgcg attccgactc gtccaacatc aatacaacct attaatttcc
    12181 cctcgtcaaa aataaggtta tcaagtgaga aatcaccatg agtgacgact gaatccggtg
    12241 agaatggcaa aagtttatgc atttctttcc agacttgttc aacaggccag ccattacgct
    12301 cgtcatcaaa atcactcgca tcaaccaaac cgttattcat tcgtgattgc gcctgagcga
    12361 gtcgaaatac gcgatcgctg ttaaaaggac aattacaaac aggaatcgaa tgcaaccggc
    12421 gcaggaacac tgccagcgca tcaacaatat tttcacctga atcaggatat tcttctaata
    12481 cctggaatgc tgttttccct gggatcgcag tggtgagtaa ccatgcatca tcaggagtac
    12541 ggataaaatg cttgatggtc ggaagaggca taaattccgt cagccagttt agtctgacca
    12601 tctcatctgt aacatcattg gcaacgctac ctttgccatg tttcagaaac aactctggcg
    12661 catcgggctt cccatacaat cggtagattg tcgcacctga ttgcccgaca ttatcgcgag
    12721 cccatttata cccatataaa tcagcatcca tgttggaatt taatcgcggc cttgagcaag
    12781 acgtttcccg ttgaatatgg ctcataacag aacttattat ttccttcctc ttttctacag
    12841 tatttaaaga taccccaaga agctaattat aacaagacga actccaattc actgttcctt
    12901 gcattctaaa accttaaata ccagaaaaca gctttttcaa agttgttttc aaagttggcg
    12961 tataacatag tatcgacgga gccgattttg aaaccgcggt gatcacaggc agcaacgctc
    13021 tgtcatcgtt acaatcaaca tgctaccctc cgcgagatca tccgtgtttc aaacccggca
    13081 gcttagttgc cgttcttccg aatagcatcg gtaacatgag caaagtctgc cgccttacaa
    13141 cggctctccc gctgacgccg tcccggactg atgggctgcc tgtatcgagt ggtgattttg
    13201 tgccgagctg ccggtcgggg agctgttggc tggctggtgg caggatatat tgtggtgtaa
    13261 aca
//
